Addgene plasmid #48374: pFUSB4_AACG
Depositing lab: Stephen Ekker. Depositing organization: Mayo Foundation for Medical Education and Research. Publication: High Efficiency In Vivo Genome Engineering with a Simplified 15-RVD GoldyTALEN Design. Ma AC, Lee HB, Clark KJ, Ekker SC. PLoS One. 2013 May 29;8(5):e65259. doi: 10.1371/journal.pone.0065259. Print 2013. PubMed 23734242.
Backbone
  Vector backbone: pFUS_B4
  Vector type: Mammalian Expression, TALEN
Growth in bacteria
  Bacterial resistance: Spectinomycin, 50 μg/mL
  Growth temperature: 37°C
  Growth strain: Top10
  Copy number: Unknown
Gene/Insert
  Gene/Insert name: RVD sequence: NI NI HD NN
  Species: Synthetic
  Cloning method: Unknown
  Sequencing primers: 5′ ttgatgcctggcagttccct; 3′ cgaaccgaacaggcttatgt
Terms and licenses: Academic/Nonprofit Terms; Industry Terms: Not Available to Industry
Depositor comments: Plasmid was created using Golden Gate cloning.
How to cite: pFUSB4_AACG was a gift from Stephen Ekker (Addgene plasmid # 48374 ; http://n2t.net/addgene:48374 ; RRID:Addgene_48374)
