[The description below was written by a language model from this plasmid's Addgene catalogue record and pLannotate feature annotations shown in this document.]
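Description:
pFUSB4_AACG is a small (about 2.9 kb) Golden Gate intermediate array plasmid for TALEN assembly, built on the pFUS_B4 backbone. Its synthetic insert is a pre-assembled block of four TAL effector repeats carrying the repeat-variable diresidues NI NI HD NN. By the standard RVD code, these recognise the bases A, A, C and G, which gives the plasmid its name. The depositor notes that the array was made by Golden Gate cloning. The associated publication describes a simplified 15-RVD GoldyTALEN design for in vivo genome engineering, so this plasmid appears to be one member of a library of ready-made repeat blocks. Such blocks are combined with other array plasmids and a last-repeat module in a final TALEN backbone, which shortens custom nuclease construction.

The plasmid is propagated in E. coli from a high-copy ColE1/pUC-type origin. Selection is with spectinomycin through the aadA (SmR) aminoglycoside adenylyltransferase gene, which lies downstream of a class 1 integron Pc promoter fragment and a short remnant of a gentamicin resistance gene. The automated annotation also finds a residual lacZα fragment, a lacI fragment and rrnB T1 and T2 terminators. The lacZα remnant is consistent with replacement of a blue/white screening cassette when the repeats were inserted. The annotation does not label the TAL repeat array itself, which presumably lies in the unannotated stretch near the lacZα remnant.

Although the catalogue lists the vector type as mammalian expression and TALEN, no eukaryotic promoter, nuclease domain or polyadenylation signal is annotated. The plasmid is therefore best regarded as a cloning module rather than an expression construct in its own right.
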