Features (pLannotate 1.2.2; 8 found; start..end, strand, type, name):
      3..39      -  CDS            lacZα (fragment): LacZα fragment of β-galactosidase; lacZ fragment
    596..619     +  promoter       Pc promoter (fragment): intI1 (promoter lies within the coding sequence); class 1 integron promoter
    795..851     +  CDS            GmR (fragment): gentamycin acetyltransferase; aacC1; confers resistance to gentamycin
    858..1649    +  CDS            SmR: aminoglycoside adenylyltransferase (Murphy, 1985); aadA; confers resistance to spectinomycin and streptomycin
   1742..2330    +  rep_origin     ori: high-copy-number ColE1/pMB1/pBR322/pUC origin of replication
   2513..2605    +  CDS            lacI (fragment): lac repressor; lacI; The lac repressor binds to the lac operator to inhibit transcription in E. coli. This inhibition can be relieved by adding lactose or isopropyl-β-D-thiogalactopyranoside (IPTG).
   2660..2687    -  terminator     rrnB T2 terminator: transcription terminator T2 from the E. coli rrnB gene
   2819..2862    +  terminator     rrnB T1 terminator: Escherichia coli rrnB; transcription terminator T1 from the E. coli rrnB gene
>Addgene plasmid #48374 | pFUSB4_AACG | depositor full sequence | sequence record 70074 | Full Sequence
ATGTTTTCCCAGTCACGACGTTGTAAAACGACGGCCAGTCTTAAGCGTCTCATGGCCTGACCCCGGACCA
AGTGGTGGCCTATCGCCAGCAACATTGGCGGCAAGCAAGCGCTCGAAACGGTGCAGCGGCTGTTGCCGGT
GCTGTGCCAGGACCATGGCCTGACCCCGGACCAAGTGGTGGCTATCGCCAGCAACATTGGCGGCAAGCAA
GCGCTCGAAACGGTGCAGCGGCTGTTGCCGGTGCTGTGCCAGGACCATGGCCTGACTCCGGACCAAGTGG
TGGCTATCGCCAGCCACGATGGCGGCAAGCAAGCGCTCGAAACGGTGCAGCGGCTGTTGCCGGTGCTGTG
CCAGGACCATGGCCTGACCCCGGACCAAGTGGTGGCTATCGCCAGCAACAATGGCGGCAAGCAAGCGCTC
GAAACGGTGCAGCGGCTGTTGCCGGTGCTGTGCCAGGACCATGGCCTGACCCCGGACCAAGTGGTGGCTA
TCGAGACGTCTAGACCAGCCAGGACAGAAATGCCTCGACTTCGCTGCTACCCAAGGTTGCCGGGTGACGC
ACACCGTGGAAACGGATGAAGGCACGAACCCAGTGGACATAAGCCTGTTCGGTTCGTAAGCTGTAATGCA
AGTAGCGTATGCGCTCACGCAACTGGTCCAGAACCTTGACCGAACGCAGCGGTGGTAACGGCGCAGTGGC
GGTTTTCATGGCTTGTTATGACTGTTTTTTTGGGGTACAGTCTATGCCTCGGGCATCCAAGCAGCAAGCG
CGTTACGCCGTGGGTCGATGTTTGATGTTATGGAGCAGCAACGATGTTACGCAGCAGGGCAGTCGCCCTA
AAACAAAGTTAAACATTATGAGGGAAGCGGTGATCGCCGAAGTATCGACTCAACTATCAGAGGTAGTTGG
CGTCATCGAGCGCCATCTCGAACCGACGTTGCTGGCCGTACATTTGTACGGCTCCGCAGTGGATGGCGGC
CTGAAGCCACACAGTGATATTGATTTGCTGGTTACGGTGACCGTAAGGCTTGATGAAACAACGCGGCGAG
CTTTGATCAACGACCTTTTGGAAACTTCGGCTTCCCCTGGAGAGAGCGAGATTCTCCGCGCTGTAGAAGT
CACCATTGTTGTGCACGACGACATCATTCCGTGGCGTTATCCAGCTAAGCGCGAACTGCAATTTGGAGAA
TGGCAGCGCAATGACATTCTTGCAGGTATCTTCGAGCCAGCCACGATCGACATTGATCTGGCTATCTTGC
TGACAAAAGCAAGAGAACATAGCGTTGCCTTGGTAGGTCCAGCGGCGGAGGAACTCTTTGATCCGGTTCC
TGAACAGGATCTATTTGAGGCGCTAAATGAAACCTTAACGCTATGGAACTCGCCGCCCGACTGGGCTGGC
GATGAGCGAAATGTAGTGCTTACGTTGTCCCGCATTTGGTACAGCGCAGTAACCGGCAAAATCGCGCCGA
AGGATGTCGCTGCCGACTGGGCAATGGAGCGCCTGCCGGCCCAGTATCAGCCCGTCATACTTGAAGCTAG
ACAGGCTTATCTTGGACAAGAAGAAGATCGCTTGGCCTCGCGCGCAGATCAGTTGGAAGAATTTGTCCAC
TACGTGAAAGGCGAGATCACCAAGGTAGTCGGCAAATAACCCTCGAGCCACCCATGACCAAAATCCCTTA
ACGTGAGTTACGCGTCGTTCCACTGAGCGTCAGACCCCGTAGAAAAGATCAAAGGATCTTCTTGAGATCC
TTTTTTTCTGCGCGTAATCTGCTGCTTGCAAACAAAAAAACCACCGCTACCAGCGGTGGTTTGTTTGCCG
GATCAAGAGCTACCAACTCTTTTTCCGAAGGTAACTGGCTTCAGCAGAGCGCAGATACCAAATACTGTCC
TTCTAGTGTAGCCGTAGTTAGGCCACCACTTCAAGAACTCTGTAGCACCGCCTACATACCTCGCTCTGCT
AATCCTGTTACCAGTGGCTGCTGCCAGTGGCGATAAGTCGTGTCTTACCGGGTTGGACTCAAGACGATAG
TTACCGGATAAGGCGCAGCGGTCGGGCTGAACGGGGGGTTCGTGCACACAGCCCAGCTTGGAGCGAACGA
CCTACACCGAACTGAGATACCTACAGCGTGAGCATTGAGAAAGCGCCACGCTTCCCGAAGGGAGAAAGGC
GGACAGGTATCCGGTAAGCGGCAGGGTCGGAACAGGAGAGCGCACGAGGGAGCTTCCAGGGGGAAACGCC
TGGTATCTTTATAGTCCTGTCGGGTTTCGCCACCTCTGACTTGAGCGTCGATTTTTGTGATGCTCGTCAG
GGGGGCGGAGCCTATGGAAAAACGCCAGCAACGCGGCCTTTTTACGGTTCCTGGCCTTTTGCTGGCCTTT
TGCTCACATGTTCTTTCCTGCGTTATCCCCTGATTCTGTGGATAACCGTATTACCGCCTTTGAGTGAGCT
GATACCGCTCGCCGCAGCCGAACGACCGAGCGCAGCGAGTCAGTGAGCGAGGAAGCGGAAGAGCGCCCAA
TACGCAAACCGCCTCTCCCCGCGCGTTGGCCGATTCATTAATGCAGCTGGCACGACAGGTTTCCCGACTG
GAAAGCGGGCAGTGAGCGCAACGCAATTAATACGCGTACCGCTAGCCAGGAAGAGTTTGTAGAAACGCAA
AAAGGCCATCCGTCAGGATGGCCTTCTGCTTAGTTTGATGCCTGGCAGTTTATGGCGGGCGTCCTGCCCG
CCACCCTCCGGGCCGTTGCTTCACAACGTTCAAATCCGCTCCCGGCGGATTTGTCCTACTCAGGAGAGCG
TTCACCGACAAACAACAGATAAAACGAAAGGCCCAGTCTTCCGACTGAGCCTTTCGTTTTATTTGATGCC
TGGCAGTTCCCTACTCTCGCGTTAACGCTAGCATGG
