>Addgene plasmid #48374 | pFUSB4_AACG | addgene partial sequence | sequence record 70804 | pCR8_F1 5'-ttgatgcctggcagttccct-3'
TCACGACGTTGTAAAACGACGGCCAGTCTTAAGCGTCTCATGGCCTGACCCCGGACCAAGTGGTGGCTAT
CGCCAGCAACATTGGCGGCAAGCAAGCGCTCGAAACGGTGCAGCGGCTGTTGCCGGTGCTGTGCCAGGAC
CATGGCCTGACCCCGGACCAAGTGGTGGCTATCGCCAGCAACATTGGCGGCAAGCAAGCGCTCGAAACGG
TGCAGCGGCTGTTGCCGGTGCTGTGCCAGGACCATGGCCTGACTCCGGACCAAGTGGTGGCTATCGCCAG
CCACGATGGCGGCAAGCAAGCGCTCGAAACGGTGCAGCGGCTGTTGCCGGTGCTGTGCCAGGACCATGGC
CTGACCCCGGACCAAGTGGTGGCTATCGCCAGCAACAATGGCGGCAAGCAAGCGCTCGAAACGGTGCAGC
GGCTGTTGCCGGTGCTGTGCCAGGACCATGGCCTGACCCCGGACCAAGTGGTGGCTATCGAGACGTCTAG
ACCAGCCAGGACAGAAATGCCTCGACTTCGCTGCTACCCAAGGTTGCCGGGTGACGCACACCGTGGAAAC
GGATGAAGGCACGAACCCAGTGGACATAAGCCTGTTCGGTTCGTAAGCTGTAATGCAAGTAGCGTATGCG
CTCACGCAACTGGTCCAGAACCTTGACCGAACGCAGCGGTGGTAACGGCGCAGTGGCGGTTTTCATGGCT
TGTTATGACTGTTTTTTTGGGGTACAGTCTATGCCTCGGGCATCCAAGCAGCAAGCGCGTTACGCCGTGG
GTCGATGTTTGATGTTATGGAGCAGCAACGATGTTACGCAGCAGGGCAGTCGCCCTAAAACAAAGTTAAA
CATTATGAGGGAAGCGGTGATCGCCGAA
